>Addgene plasmid #233640 | GPR150-untagged | addgene full sequence | sequence record 469583 | Addgene NGS Result
TAGTTATTAATAGTAATCAATTACGGGGTCATTAGTTCATAGCCCATATATGGAGTTCCGCGTTACATAA
CTTACGGTAAATGGCCCGCCTGGCTGACCGCCCAACGACCCCCGCCCATTGACGTCAATAATGACGTATG
TTCCCATAGTAACGCCAATAGGGACTTTCCATTGACGTCAATGGGTGGAGTATTTACGGTAAACTGCCCA
CTTGGCAGTACATCAAGTGTATCATATGCCAAGTACGCCCCCTATTGACGTCAATGACGGTAAATGGCCC
GCCTGGCATTATGCCCAGTACATGACCTTATGGGACTTTCCTACTTGGCAGTACATCTACGTATTAGTCA
TCGCTATTACCATGGTGATGCGGTTTTGGCAGTACATCAATGGGCGTGGATAGCGGTTTGACTCACGGGG
ATTTCCAAGTCTCCACCCCATTGACGTCAATGGGAGTTTGTTTTGGCACCAAAATCAACGGGACTTTCCA
AAATGTCGTAACAACTCCGCCCCATTGACGCAAATGGGCGGTAGGCGTGTACGGTGGGAGGTCTATATAA
GCAGAGCTGGTTTAGTGAACCGTCAGATCCGCTAGCGCTACCGGACTCAGATCTCGAGATGGAGGATCTG
TTCTCTCCGTCCATTCTTCCTCCTGCACCCAATATATCCGTCCCTATTCTGTTGGGTTGGGGTTTGAACC
TGACACTGGGGCAGGGAGCTCCTGCGAGTGGACCCCCCAGTCGCAGAGTCAGACTGGTTTTCCTCGGCGT
GATCCTGGTGGTAGCGGTAGCCGGCAATACTACTGTTTTGTGCCGACTTTGTGGCGGCGGAGGCCCGTGG
GCTGGGCCTAAACGCCGGAAAATGGACTTCCTTCTGGTGCAGTTGGCTTTGGCCGATCTGTACGCCTGCG
GGGGTACCGCCCTGAGTCAGTTGGCCTGGGAACTGCTGGGCGAACCACGGGCCGCCACTGGGGATTTGGC
CTGCCGGTTCCTTCAGTTGCTCCAAGCCTCTGGCAGAGGGGCCTCCGCCCACCTGGTGGTTTTGATAGCG
CTCGAACGGCGCCGGGCCGTGCGGCTGCCTCACGGAAGACCACTTCCCGCCAGAGCGCTGGCTGCGCTCG
GCTGGTTGCTCGCTCTGTTGTTGGCCCTGCCCCCTGCCTTTGTGGTGCGCGGAGACTCCCCTAGCCCATT
GCCGCCCCCTCCACCACCAACTAGCCTGCAACCTGGTGCACCCCCTGCGGCTAGGGCTTGGCCAGGCGAG
AGACGGTGTCACGGCATCTTTGCCCCTCTGCCCAGATGGCATCTTCAGGTGTACGCATTTTATGAGGCAG
TGGCCGGCTTCGTGGCCCCAGTCACAGTGCTGGGCGTCGCCTGCGGCCATCTCCTCAGTGTCTGGTGGCG
CCACCGGCCTCAGGCCCCGGCGGCAGCCGCTCCCTGGTCCGCTAGCCCCGGCAGGGCACCCGCCCCTTCT
GCGCTGCCCCGGGCCAAGGTCCAGAGCCTCAAGATGAGCTTGCTGCTGGCCCTTCTTTTTGTCGGGTGTG
AGCTTCCCTACTTCGCTGCTAGACTGGCCGCCGCCTGGTCAAGCGGGCCTGCTGGAGACTGGGAAGGCGA
AGGCTTGAGCGCTGCGCTTAGAGTCGTCGCCATGGCAAACTCAGCTCTGAACCCATTTGTGTACCTGTTC
TTCCAGGCAGGAGATTGTAGGCTTAGGAGGCAGCTGCGCAAGAGACTCGGAAGCTTGTGTTGTGCACCAC
AAGGTGGTGCCGAAGACGAGGAGGGCCCAAGAGGGCACCAGGCACTCTACCGCCAAAGGTGGCCGCACCC
GCACTATCATCATGCACGGAGAGAACCCCTGGACGAGGGCGGTCTGAGGCCTCCACCACCAAGGCCCAGG
CCACTGCCATGTTCCTGTGAGTCAGCTTTCTAAGGATCCACCGGTCGCCACCATGGTGAGCAAGGGCGAG
GAGCTGTTCACCGGGGTGGTGCCCATCCTGGTCGAGCTGGACGGCGACGTAAACGGCCACAAGTTCAGCG
TGTCCGGCGAGGGCGAGGGCGATGCCACCTACGGCAAGCTGACCCTGAAGTTCATCTGCACCACCGGCAA
GCTGCCCGTGCCCTGGCCCACCCTCGTGACCACCCTGACCTACGGCGTGCAGTGCTTCAGCCGCTACCCC
GACCACATGAAGCAGCACGACTTCTTCAAGTCCGCCATGCCCGAAGGCTACGTCCAGGAGCGCACCATCT
TCTTCAAGGACGACGGCAACTACAAGACCCGCGCCGAGGTGAAGTTCGAGGGCGACACCCTGGTGAACCG
CATCGAGCTGAAGGGCATCGACTTCAAGGAGGACGGCAACATCCTGGGGCACAAGCTGGAGTACAACTAC
AACAGCCACAACGTCTATATCATGGCCGACAAGCAGAAGAACGGCATCAAGGTGAACTTCAAGATCCGCC
ACAACATCGAGGACGGCAGCGTGCAGCTCGCCGACCACTACCAGCAGAACACCCCCATCGGCGACGGCCC
CGTGCTGCTGCCCGACAACCACTACCTGAGCACCCAGTCCGCCCTGAGCAAAGACCCCAACGAGAAGCGC
GATCACATGGTCCTGCTGGAGTTCGTGACCGCCGCCGGGATCACTCTCGGCATGGACGAGCTGTACAAGT
AAAGCGGCCGCGACTCTAGATCATAATCAGCCATACCACATTTGTAGAGGTTTTACTTGCTTTAAAAAAC
CTCCCACACCTCCCCCTGAACCTGAAACATAAAATGAATGCAATTGTTGTTGTTAACTTGTTTATTGCAG
CTTATAATGGTTACAAATAAAGCAATAGCATCACAAATTTCACAAATAAAGCATTTTTTTCACTGCATTC
TAGTTGTGGTTTGTCCAAACTCATCAATGTATCTTAAGGCGTAAATTGTAAGCGTTAATATTTTGTTAAA
ATTCGCGTTAAATTTTTGTTAAATCAGCTCATTTTTTAACCAATAGGCCGAAATCGGCAAAATCCCTTAT
AAATCAAAAGAATAGACCGAGATAGGGT
[37 nt withheld, positions 3039-3075]
AAAGAACGTGGACTCCAACGTCAAAGG
[49 nt withheld, positions 3103-3151]
T
[91 nt withheld, positions 3153-3243]
G
[124 nt withheld, positions 3245-3368]
CAGGTGGCACTTTTCGGGGAAATGTGCGCGGAACCCCTATTTGTTTATTTTTCTAAATACATTCAAATAT
GTATCCGCTCATGAGACAATAACCCTGATAAATGCTTCAATAATATTGAAAAAGGAAGAGTCCTGAGGCG
GAAAGAACCAGCTGTGGAATGTGTGTCAGTTAGGGTGTGGAAAGTCCCCAGGCTCCCCAGCAGGCAGAAG
TATGCAAAGCATGCATCTCAATTAGTCAGCAACCAGGTGTGGAAAGTCCCCAGGCTCCCCAGCAGGCAGA
AGTATGCAAAGCATGCATCTCAATTAGTCAGCAACCATAGTCCCGCCCCTAACTCCGCCCATCCCGCCCC
TAACTCCGCCCAGTTCCGCCCATTCTCCGCCCCATGGCTGACTAATTTTTTTTATTTATGCAGAGGCCGA
GGCCGCCTCGGCCTCTGAGCTATTCCAGAAGTAGTGAGGAGGCTTTTTTGGAGGCCTAGGCTTTTGCAAA
GATCGATCAAGAGACAGGATGAGGATCGTTTCGCATGATTGAACAAGATGGATTGCACGCAGGTTCTCCG
GCCGCTTGGGTGGAGAGGCTATTCGGCTATGACTGGGCACAACAGACAATCGGCTGCTCTGATGCCGCCG
TGTTCCGGCTGTCAGCGCAGGGGCGCCCGGTTCTTTTTGTCAAGACCGACCTGTCCGGTGCCCTGAATGA
ACTGCAAGACGAGGCAGCGCGGCTATCGTGGCTGGCCACGACGGGCGTTCCTTGCGCAGCTGTGCTCGAC
GTTGTCACTGAAGCGGGAAGGGACTGGCTGCTATTGGGCGAAGTGCCGGGGCAGGATCTCCTGTCATCTC
ACCTTGCTCCTGCCGAGAAAGTATCCATCATGGCTGATGCAATGCGGCGGCTGCATACGCTTGATCCGGC
TACCTGCCCATTCGACCACCAAGCGAAACATCGCATCGAGCGAGCACGTACTCGGATGGAAGCCGGTCTT
GTCGATCAGGATGATCTGGACGAAGAGCATCAGGGGCTCGCGCCAGCCGAACTGTTCGCCAGGCTCAAGG
CGAGCATGCCCGACGGCGAGGATCTCGTCGTGACCCATGGCGATGCCTGCTTGCCGAATATCATGGTGGA
AAATGGCCGCTTTTCTGGATTCATCGACTGTGGCCGGCTGGGTGTGGCGGACCGCTATCAGGACATAGCG
TTGGCTACCCGTGATATTGCTGAAGAGCTTGGCGGCGAATGGGCTGACCGCTTCCTCGTGCTTTACGGTA
TCGCCGCTCCCGATTCGCAGCGCATCGCCTTCTATCGCCTTCTTGACGAGTTCTTCTGAGCGGGACTCTG
GGGTTCGAAATGACCGACCAAGCGACGCCCAACCTGCCATCACGAGATTTCGATTCCACCGCCGCCTTCT
ATGAAAGGTTGGGCTTCGGAATCGTTTTCCGGGACGCCGGCTGGATGATCCTCCAGCGCGGGGATCTCAT
GCTGGAGTTCTTCGCCCACCCTAGGGGGAGGCTAACTGAAACACGGAAGGAGACAATACCGGAAGGAACC
CGCGCTATGACGGCAATAAAAAGACAGAATAAAACGCACGGTGTTGGGTCGTTTGTTCATAAACGCGGGG
TTCGGTCCCAGGGCTGGCACTCTGTCGATACCCCACCGAGACCCCATTGGGGCCAATACGCCCGCGTTTC
TTCCTTTTCCCCACCCCACCCCCCAAGTTCGGGTGAAGGCCCAGGGCTCGCAGCCAACGTCGGGGCGGCA
GGCCCTGCCATAGCCTCAGGTTACTCATATATACTTTAGATTGATTTAAAACTTCATTTTTAATTTAAAA
GGATCTAGGTGAAGATCCTTTTTGATAATCTCATGACCAAAATCCCTTAACGTGAGTTTTCGTTCCACTG
AGCGTCAGACCCCGTAGAAAAGATCAAAGGATCTTCTTGAGATCCTTTTTTTCTGCGCGTAATCTGCTGC
TTGCAAACAAAAAAACCACCGCTACCAGCGGTGGTTTGTTTGCCGGATCAAGAGCTACCAACTCTTTTTC
CGAAGGTAACTGGCTTCAGCAGAGCGCAGATACCAAATACTGTTCTTCTAGTGTAGCCGTAGTTAGGCCA
CCACTTCAAGAACTCTGTAGCACCGCCTACATACCTCGCTCTGCTAATCCTGTTACCAGTGGCTGCTGCC
AGTGGCGATAAGTCGTGTCTTACCGGGTTGGACTCAAGACGATAGTTACCGGATAAGGCGCAGCGGTCGG
GCTGAACGGGGGGTTCGTGCACACAGCCCAGCTTGGAGCGAACGACCTACACCGAACTGAGATACCTACA
GCGTGAGCTATGAGAAAGCGCCACGCTTCCCGAAGGGAGAAAGGCGGACAGGTATCCGGTAAGCGGCAGG
GTCGGAACAGGAGAGCGCACGAGGGAGCTTCCAGGGGGAAACGCCTGGTATCTTTATAGTCCTGTCGGGT
TTCGCCACCTCTGACTTGAGCGTCGATTTTTGTGATGCTCGTCAGGGGGGCGGAGCCTATGGAAAAACGC
CAGCAACGCGGCCTTTTTACGGTTCCTGGCCTTTTGCTGGCCTTTTGCTCACATGTTCTTTCCTGCGTTA
TCCCCTGATTCTGTGGATAACCGTATTACCGCCATGCAT
Features (pLannotate 1.2.2; 15 found; start..end, strand, type, name):
     61..364     +  enhancer       CMV enhancer: human cytomegalovirus immediate early enhancer
    365..568     +  promoter       CMV promoter: human cytomegalovirus (CMV) immediate early promoter
    591..618     +  misc_feature   MCS (fragment): multiple cloning site
    619..1920    +  CDS            GPR150: GP150_HUMAN - Experimental evidence at transcript level: Swiss-Prot protein existence level 2. Orphan receptor. From Homo sapiens (Human).
   1943..2662    +  CDS            EGFP: the original enhanced GFP (Yang et al., 1996) mammalian codon-optimized
   2679..2762    +  CDS            large T antigen (fragment): large T antigen from SV40 (simian virus 40)
   2785..2906    +  polyA_signal   SV40 poly(A) signal: SV40 polyadenylation signal
   2940..3368    -  rep_origin     f1 ori (sequence partly withheld): f1 bacteriophage origin of replication; arrow indicates direction of (+) strand synthesis
   3395..3499    +  promoter       AmpR promoter: bla
   3501..3858    +  promoter       SV40 promoter: SV40 enhancer and early promoter
   3893..4687    +  CDS            NeoR/KanR: aminoglycoside phosphotransferase from Tn5; aph(3')-II (or nptII); confers resistance to neomycin, kanamycin, and G418 (Geneticin®)
   4708..4860    +  CDS            ble (fragment): BLE_KLEPN - Experimental evidence at protein level: Swiss-Prot protein existence level 1. Binding protein with a strong affinity to the bleomycin family of antibiotics. Binds to CL990; an antimitotic-antibiotic compound. From Klebsiella pneumoniae.
   4919..4966    +  polyA_signal   HSV TK poly(A) signal: herpes simplex virus thymidine kinase polyadenylation signal (Cole and Stacy, 1985)
   5057..5073    -  polyA_signal   bGH poly(A) signal (fragment): bovine growth hormone polyadenylation signal
   5295..5883    +  rep_origin     ori: high-copy-number ColE1/pMB1/pBR322/pUC origin of replication
