[The description below was written by a language model from this plasmid's Addgene catalogue record and pLannotate feature annotations shown in this document.]
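Description:
GPR150-untagged is a mammalian expression plasmid built on the pEGFP-N1 backbone that encodes the orphan human G protein-coupled receptor GPR150 (also known as PGR11). The 1,302 bp insert was placed between the XhoI and BamHI sites of the multiple cloning site, directly downstream of the human cytomegalovirus immediate early enhancer and promoter, which drive strong constitutive transcription in transfected mammalian cells. The SV40 polyadenylation signal lies downstream and terminates the transcript.

The record lists a cluster of changes near the receptor's C-terminus relative to the reference protein. These are deletions of P418, P423, P425, L426, P427 and C430, and substitutions P420K, P421T, C428A, S429Q, S432G, A433T and F434R. The extreme C-terminal tail therefore differs from the canonical sequence.

The feature table from the full sequence (5,997 nt) still annotates an intact EGFP coding sequence a short distance downstream of GPR150, as expected for this backbone. The catalogue describes the receptor as untagged, which implies that the receptor is not fused to EGFP, for instance because of a stop codon or a frame change, but the record does not state how this is achieved.

The plasmid is propagated in E. coli from a high-copy ColE1/pUC-type origin and also carries an f1 origin. The Tn5 NeoR/KanR gene has dual bacterial (AmpR-type) and SV40 early promoters and an HSV TK polyadenylation signal, giving kanamycin selection in bacteria and G418 selection in mammalian cells. The short large T antigen, ble and bGH poly(A) fragments appear to be backbone remnants or annotation artefacts. The construct suits heterologous expression of GPR150 where a tag is undesirable, such as studies of this orphan receptor.
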