Addgene plasmid #233640: GPR150-untagged
Purpose: encodes the orphan human GPR150 receptor, untagged
Depositing lab: Christian Gruber. Depositing organization: Medical University of Vienna.
Backbone
  Vector backbone: pEGFP-N1
  Backbone size w/o insert (bp): 5400
  Vector type: Mammalian Expression
Growth in bacteria
  Bacterial resistance: Kanamycin, 50 μg/mL
  Growth temperature: 37°C
  Growth strain: DH5alpha
  Copy number: High Copy
Gene/Insert
  Gene/Insert name: GPR150
  Species: H. sapiens (human)
  Insert size (bp): 1302
  Mutation: Deletion of P418, P423, P425, L426, P427, C430. Mutation of P420K, P421T, C428A, S429Q, S432G, A433T, F434R
  Entrez Gene: GPR150 (a.k.a. PGR11)
  Promoter: CMV
  Cloning method: Restriction Enzyme; 5′ cloning site XhoI (unknown if destroyed); 3′ cloning site BamHI (unknown if destroyed)
  Sequencing primers: 5′ CMV-F; 3′ EGFP-N1
Terms and licenses: Academic/Nonprofit Terms; Industry Terms: Not Available to Industry
How to cite: GPR150-untagged was a gift from Christian Gruber (Addgene plasmid # 233640 ; http://n2t.net/addgene:233640 ; RRID:Addgene_233640)
